>Addgene plasmid #90039 | LLhG-pHG165a | addgene full sequence | sequence record 177659 | Addgene NGS Result
GGGCAGTGAGCGCAACGCAATTAATGTGAGTTAGCTCACTCATTAGGCACCCCAGGCTTTACACTTTATG
CTTCCGGCTCGTATGTTGTGTGGCGTGGTACTCATAACAATTTCACACAGGAAACAGCTATGACCATGAT
TACGAATTCCGACACCATCGAATGGTGCAAAACCTTTCGCGGTATGGCATGATAGCGCCCGGAAGAGAGT
CAATTCAGGGTGGTGAATGTGAAACCAGTAACGTTATACGATGTCGCAGAGTATGCCGGTGTCTCTTATC
AGACCGTTTCCCGCGTGGTGAACCAGGCCAGCCACGTTTCTGCGAAAACGCGGGAAAAAGTGGAAGCGGC
GATGGCGGAGCTCAATTACATTCCCAACCGCGTGGCACAACAACTGGCGGGCAAACAGAGCGAAACGGTC
GGTCTGGTCGTTGGTGATGTTTCCGATCCGTTTTTCGGTGCAATGGTGAAAGCGGTCGAACAGGTGGCTT
ATCACACCGGTAATTTTTTATTGATTGGCAACGGTTACCACAACGAACAAAAAGAGCGTCAGGCCATTGA
GCAACTGATCCGCCATCGCTGTGCTGCGTTGGTCGTCCATGCCAAAATGATCCCGGATGCTGATTTAGCC
TCATTAATGAAACAAATGCCCGGTATGGTGCTGATCAACCGTATCCTGCCTGGCTTTGAAAACCGTTGTA
TTGCTCTGGACGATCGTTACGGTGCCTGGCTGGCAACGCGTCATTTAATTCAGCAAGGTCATACCCGCAT
TGGTTATCTGTGCTCTAACCACTCTATTTCTGACGCCGAAGATCGTCTGCAAGGGTATTACGATGCCCTT
GCTGAAAGTGGTATTGCGGCCAATGACCGGCTGGTGACATTTGGCGAACCAGACGAAAGCGGCGGCGAAC
AGGCAATGACCAAGCTTTTGGGACGAGGAAGAAATTTCACTGCGGTAGCCTGTTATAACGATTCAATGGC
GGCGGGTGCGATGGGCGTTCTCAATGATAATGGTATTGATGTACCGGGTGAGATTTCGTTAATTGGCTTT
GATGATGTGCTGGTGTCACGCTATGTGCGTCCGCGCCTGACCACCGTGCGTTACCCAATCGTGACGATGG
CGACCCAGGCTGCCGAACTGGCTTTGGCGCTGGCGGATAATCGCCCTCTCCCGGAAATCACTAATGTCTT
TAGTCCGACGCTGGTACGTCGTCATTCAGTGTCAACTCCGTCGCTGGAGGCAAGTCATCATGCAACCAGC
GACTAATAACCTGAGGCCGATACTGTCGTCGTCCCCTCAAACTGGCAGATGCACGGTTACGATGCGCCCA
TCTACACCAACGTGACCTATCCCATTAGGTCAATCCGCCGTTTGTTCCCACGGAGAATCCGACGGGTTGT
TACTCGCTCACATTTAATGTTGATGAAAGCTGGCTACAGGAAGGCCAGACGCGAATTATTTTTGATGGCG
TTGGAATTCCCGGGGATCCGTCGACCTGCAGCCAAGCTTGGCACTGGCCGTCGTTTTACAACGTCGTGAC
TGGGAAAACCCTGGCGTTACCCAACTTAATCGCCTTGCAGCACATCCCCCTTTCGCCAGCTGGCGTAATA
GCGAAGAGGCCCGCACCGATCGCCCTTCCCAACAGTTGCGCAGCCTGAATGGCGAATGCCGTTAACGGAT
TCTTGAAGACGAAAGGGCCTCGTGATACGCCTATTTTTATAGGTTAATGTCATGATAATAATGGTTTCTT
AGACGTCAGGTGGCACTTTTCGGGGAAATGTGCGCGGAACCCCTATTTGTTTATTTTTCTAAATACATTC
AAATATGTATCCGCTCATGAGACAATAACCCTGATAAATGCTTCAATAATATTGAAAAAGGAAGAGTATG
AGTATTCAACATTTCCGTGTCGCCCTTATTCCCTTTTTTGCGGCATTTTGCCTTCCTGTTTTTGCTCACC
CAGAAACGCTGGTGAAAGTAAAAGATGCTGAAGATCAGTTGGGTGCACGAGTGGGTTACATCGAACTGGA
TCTCAACAGCGGTAAGATCCTTGAGAGTTTTCGCCCCGAAGAACGTTTTCCAATGATGAGCACTTTTAAA
GTTCTGCTATGTGGCGCGGTATTATCCCGTATTGACGCCGGGCAAGAGCAACTCGGTCGCCGCATACACT
ATTCTCAGAATGACTTGGTTGAGTACTCACCAGTCACAGAAAAGCATCTTACGGATGGCATGACAGTAAG
AGAATTATGCAGTGCTGCCATAACCATGAGTGATAACACTGCGGCCAACTTACTTCTGACAACGATCGGA
GGACCGAAGGAGCTAACCGCTTTTTTGCACAACATGGGGGATCATGTAACTCGCCTTGATCGTTGGGAAC
CGGAGCTGAATGAAGCCATACCAAACGACGAGCGTGACACCACGATGCCTGTAGCAATGGCAACAACGTT
GCGCAAACTATTAACTGGCGAACTACTTACTCTAGCTTCCCGGCAACAATTAATAGACTGGATGGAGGCG
GATAAAGTTGCAGGACCACTTCTGCGCTCGGCCCTTCCGGCTGGCTGGTTTATTGCTGATAAATCTGGAG
CCGGTGAGCGTGGGTCTCGCGGTATCATTGCAGCACTGGGGCCAGATGGTAAGCCCTCCCGTATCGTAGT
TATCTACACGACGGGGAGTCAGGCAACTATGGATGAACGAAATAGACAGATCGCTGAGATAGGTGCCTCA
CTGATTAAGCATTGGTAACTGTCAGACCAAGTTTACTCATATATACTTTAGATTGATTTAAAACTTCATT
TTTAATTTAAAAGGATCTAGGTGAAGATCCTTTTTGATAATCTCATGACCAAAATCCCTTAACGTGAGTT
TTCGTTCCACTGAGCGTCAGACCCCGTAGAAAAGATCAAAGGATCTTCTTGAGATCCTTTTTTTCTGCGC
GTAATCTGCTGCTTGCAAACAAAAAAACCACCGCTACCAGCGGTGGTTTGTTTGCCGGATCAAGAGCTAC
CAACTCTTTTTCCGAAGGTAACTGGCTTCAGCAGAGCGCAGATACCAAATACTGTCCTTCTAGTGTAGCC
GTAGTTAGGCCACCACTTCAAGAACTCTGTAGCACCGCCTACATACCTCGCTCTGCTAATCCTGTTACCA
GTGGCTGCTGCCAGTGGCGATAAGTCGTGTCTTACCGGGTTGGACTCAAGACGATAGTTACCGGATAAGG
CGCAGCGGTCGGGCTGAACGGGGGGTTCGTGCACACAGCCCAGCTTGGAGCGAACGACCTACACCGAACT
GAGATACCTACAGCGTGAGCTATGAGAAAGCGCCACGCTTCCCGAAGGGAGAAAGGCGGACAGGTATCCG
GTAAGCGGCAGGGTCGGAACAGGAGAGCGCACGAGGGAGCTTCCAGGGGGAAACGCCTGGTATCTTTATA
GTCCTGTCGGGTTTCGCCACCTCTGACTTGAGCGTCGATTTTTGTGATGCTCGTCAGGGGGGCGGAGCCT
ATGGAAAAACGCCAGCAACGCGGCCTTTTTACGGTTCCTGGCCTTTTGCTGGCCTTTTGCTCACATGTTC
TTTCCTGCGTTATCCCCTGATTCTGTGGATAACCGTATTACCGCCTTTGAGTGAGCTGATACCGCTCGCC
GCAGCCGAACGACCGAGCGCAGCGAGTCAGTGAGCGAGGAAGCGGAAGAGCGCCTGATGCGGTATTTTCT
CCTTACGCATCTGTGCGGTATTTCACACCGCATATGGTGCACTCTCAGTACAATCTGCTCTGATGCCGCA
TAGTTAAGCCAGTATACACTCCGCTATCGCTACGTGACTGGGTCATGGCTGCGCCCCGACACCCGCCAAC
ACCCGCTGACGCGCCCTGACGGGCTTGTCTGCTCCCGGCATCCGCTTACAGACAAGCTGTGACCGTCTCC
GGGAGCTGCATGTGTCAGAGGTTTTCACCGTCATCACCGAAACGCGCGAGGCAGCTGCGGTAAAGCTCAT
CAGCGTGGTCGTGAAGCGATTCACAGATGTCTGCCTGTTCATCCGCGTCCAGCTCGTTGAGTTTCTCCAG
AAGCGTTAATGTCTGGCTTCTGATAAAGCGGGCCATGTTAAGGGCGGTTTTTTCCTGTTTGGTCACTGAT
GCCTCCGTGTAAGGGGGATTTCTGTTCATGGGGGTAATGATACCGATGAAACGAGAGAGGATGCTCACGA
TACGGGTTACTGATGATGAACATGCCCGGTTACTGGAACGTTGTGAGGGTAAACAACTGGCGGTATGGAT
GCGGCGGGACCAGAGAAAAATCACTCAGGGTCAATGCCAGCGCTTCGTTAATACAGATGTAGGTGTTCCA
CAGGGTAGCCAGCAGCATCCTGCGATGCAGATCCGGAACATAATGGTGCAGGGCGCTGACTTCCGCGTTT
CCAGACTTTACGAAACACGGAAACCGAAGACCATTCATGTTGTTGCTCAGGTCGCAGACGTTTTGCAGCA
GCAGTCGCTTCACGTTCGCTCGCGTATCGGTGATTCATTCTGCTAACCAGTAAGGCAACCCCGCCAGCCT
AGCCGGGTCCTCAACGACAGGAGCACGATCATGCGCACCCGTGGCCAGGACCCAACGCTGCCCGCCGTTA
ACGGCCAATACGCAAACCGCCTCTCCCCGCGCGTTGGCCGATTCATTAATGCAGCTGGCACGACAGGTTT
CCCGACTGGAAAGC
Features (pLannotate 1.2.2; 13 found; start..end, strand, type, name):
     22..43      +  protein_bind   CAP binding site: CAP binding activates transcription in the presence of cAMP. E. coli catabolite activator protein
     58..88      +  promoter       lac promoter: promoter for the E. coli lac operon
    151..228     +  promoter       lacIq promoter: lacI (mutant); In the lacIq allele, a single base change in the promoter boosts expression of the lacI gene about 10-fold.
    241..1263    +  CDS            galR: GALR_ECOLI - Experimental evidence at protein level: Swiss-Prot protein existence level 1. Repressor of the galactose operon. Binds galactose as an inducer. From Escherichia coli (strain K12).
   1270..1472    +  CDS            lacZ (fragment): β-galactosidase; lacZ
   1512..1666    +  CDS            lacZα (fragment): LacZα fragment of β-galactosidase; lacZ fragment
   1783..1887    +  promoter       AmpR promoter: bla
   1888..2748    +  CDS            AmpR: β-lactamase; bla; confers resistance to ampicillin, carbenicillin, and related antibiotics
   2919..3507    +  rep_origin     ori: high-copy-number ColE1/pMB1/pBR322/pUC origin of replication
   3693..3833    -  misc_feature   bom: basis of mobility region from pBR322
   3935..4126    -  CDS            rop: Rop protein, which maintains plasmids at low copy number; rop
   4143..4523    +  CDS            YPB1_ECOLX: Protein predicted: Swiss-Prot protein existence level 4. From Escherichia coli.
   4625..9       +  CDS            lacI (fragment) (across the origin): lac repressor; lacI; The lac repressor binds to the lac operator to inhibit transcription in E. coli. This inhibition can be relieved by adding lactose or isopropyl-β-D-thiogalactopyranoside (IPTG).
