[The description below was written by a language model from this plasmid's Addgene catalogue record and pLannotate feature annotations shown in this document.]
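Description:
LLhG-pHG165a is a bacterial expression plasmid for constitutive production of a synthetic chimeric LacI:GalR transcription repressor in E. coli. It is built on pHG165a, a derivative of pHG165 in which the vector's lacO1 operator site has been disabled by mutation, presumably so that the plasmid itself does not bind the repressor it encodes. The sequenced construct is about 4.7 kb. It replicates from a ColE1/pMB1-type origin and also carries the rop gene and the pBR322 bom region. The presence of rop is consistent with the catalogue's low-copy designation, even though the automated annotation labels the origin generically as high copy. Selection is by ampicillin through the bla (AmpR) gene under its own promoter.

The insert, LLhG, joins the E. coli LacI DNA-binding domain and LacI linker region to the E. coli GalR regulatory domain, which carries an E230K substitution relative to wild type. The reading frame begins with a GTG codon, an alternative start codon in E. coli. Transcription is driven by the lacIq promoter, a mutant lacI promoter with a single base change that raises expression roughly tenfold. The feature table annotates the whole coding region simply as galR, reflecting the closest database match rather than the chimeric design described by the depositor. Remnants of the parental vector surround the cassette, including a CAP binding site, the lac promoter, lacZ/lacZα fragments and a short lacI fragment. Based on the associated publication title, the plasmid was used to study specificity determinants in the domain linker of LacI/GalR family proteins.
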