Addgene plasmid #90039: LLhG-pHG165a
Purpose: Constitutive expression of a chimeric LacI:GalR transcription repressor
Depositing lab: Liskin Swint-Kruse. Depositing organization: University of Kansas Medical Center. Publication: Experimental identification of specificity determinants in the domain linker of a LacI/GalR protein: bioinformatics-based predictions generate true positives and false negatives. Meinhardt S, Swint-Kruse L. Proteins. 2008 Dec;73(4):941-57. doi: 10.1002/prot.22121. PubMed 18536016.
Backbone
  Vector backbone: pHG165a
  Backbone manufacturer: PMID: 3012611 with lacO1 binding site of pHG165 disabled by mutation
  Vector type: Bacterial Expression
Growth in bacteria
  Bacterial resistance: Ampicillin, 100 μg/mL
  Growth temperature: 37°C
  Growth strain: DH5alpha
  Copy number: Low Copy
Gene/Insert
  Gene/Insert name: LLhG
  Species: Synthetic
  Promoter: Iq
  Cloning method: Ligation Independent Cloning
Terms and licenses: Academic/Nonprofit Terms; Industry Terms: Not Available to Industry
Depositor comments: Second reference: PMID: 22965134. E. coli LacI DNA binding domain, LacI linker region, and E. coli GalR regulatory domain . The start codon of these genes is GTG, which is an alternative MET start codon in E. coli. The GalR insert contains an E230K mutation compared to wild type.
How to cite: LLhG-pHG165a was a gift from Liskin Swint-Kruse (Addgene plasmid # 90039 ; http://n2t.net/addgene:90039 ; RRID:Addgene_90039)
